>Addgene plasmid #229514 | pCDF_AaRaf1/Raf2/RbcX2/RbcX1 | addgene full sequence | sequence record 458336 | Addgene NGS Result
GGGGAATTGTGAGCGGATAACAATTCCCCTGTAGAAATAATTTTGTTTAACTTTAATAAGGAGATATACC
ATGGGGGGGAGGGACGTTTACCAGCCTTTCCGGCCCCCGGTCACCAACCTGCCTGCTCCGGGTACCGTGT
CCCCGGAGGAGCAGCTGCAGATCCTGAGGGAGAGGCGGGGGCTATGGCACGAGTACGCGCTGGTCATCCC
CTTCCTCACCCGAGCAGGCTACACTCCGGCGCAGATCGATGAGGCAACCGGGGTGACCGGGGTGGAGCAG
AACATGATCGTGGGGGCGTCCCAGGTGCGGCTGTCGCTCATAGCCGGGGGAATGGGAGCGGAGGTGCTGA
ATTTCTTCGATGTGGGAGGGGCAGACCTGCTGTACGAGCTCAGAATTCTGTCCACGGATCAGAGGAAGGC
TTCGGCGGAGTTGATCGTGGAGAAAAAGATGGACCCTAAAGAGGCCAAGGAGCTGGCTCGGGCTGTGAAG
GACTACGATAGGAGGAAGAGGGAGGAGGGGTGGGGATCCTTCAACAACGGCAGGCCGGGGGACTATCTTG
CCTTCGCTTGTTACCGCCAGAGCAAGGAGGTGAGATTCGATGCTGAGAAAGAGATTCTGATCAACAAGGG
GCTCAGCTATGCCGCCTCTGACTCTGCACGGACCAAGTTGAAGGAAGCCCTAGGGTTGGAAGCAGCTCCG
GTGTCACCCGAGCGGGAGGAGGCCGTTAGGGAGGAGGCCGTTAGGTCTAGGTTACAGGTGGTGAGGCTTC
CTAGTAAGCAGGACACGGAAAACTCTCCCCTGCCTGTCATACTGCCTGTAGCTACTGACCTGGCGACTGT
GAAAAAAGCTCCTGCGGTTGGAGCTTTTGGTGATGGTCCTTTTAACGTTTACGGTGCACAGCCTAGATGG
AAGACATGGCTAGCTCTTCCAGGATGGTCCTCTGTCGTGACGTCCCGGGCTCCCATTGCTGTGGTGTTCC
CTGATGCAACTATCTTAGATGTGGGGTCAACTCCGGGAACTGTTGCAAGGCAGGGCAGAAACGAGCCTAT
TTTGTTGGTGGTGGACAAGGGAAACGTCGATCCGGAGGAAGATGCTTACTTTCTGGTGGAGGAAAACCAG
CGCTTGGCTTTGCGGTTAGGTTCGAAACCAGCTGCCACAACCCCAAAGAACTCAAAGACATTCGGGAAAG
TTGTAGTTGTATTGAGACCCCCCCTTTCTGAGGACGAGGATGCAGTTTGGGAATGATCGACCAGGCATTA
CTAGAGTCACACTCCGCTGAGCAATAACTAGCATAACCCCTTGGGGCCTCTAAACGGGTCTTGAGGGGTT
TTTTGAATGCGAGATCTCGATCCCGCGAAATTAATACGACTCACTATAGGGGAATTGTGAGCGGATAACA
ATTCCCCTCTAGAAATAATTTTGTTTAACTTTAAGAAGGAGATATACATATGGCACAGGCCGTGTCGTCG
GATCCTTTGGGAGAGGTTGGAGCCAGGGATCCAACATCCTCTGAAATCGAGAGCAGATTCGGAGATAAGG
TGTTGGGAAATGCCAGCACGGAGCACGTGATCCTCATTCCGCCGCACCTCCTGGGCCTCGCCGACCGCGC
CGTCACACCCCTTGCTCCAGGCACGCAGCCTCTATCCGCTGACGCGGCCAAAGCTCTACTTCGCAAGGTA
GTTGCCTGGAGACTTATCGACCAGGGAGGCCTTCGCATCGAGTGCGAGTGGAAGCTCAAGAGTTTTGGTG
CTGGCATTGAGCTGTTCGAACGTATAGCTGAGGTGGCGGAGGCCGCCGGTCACCACCCTGACCTTCATCT
CGAACAAGGCAACAGAGCCAGAGTCTGCTTGTCGTCTCACTCCGTCGGAGGCTTGACGGAGAATGACTTC
ATTGTAGCTGCCAGGATAGATCGCGTGAAGACATCGGATCTCATATTCAAGAAGAACAAGTTCTGGGCCT
GATCGACCAGGCATTACTAGAGTCACACTCCGCTGAGCAATAACTAGCATAACCCCTTGGGGCCTCTAAA
CGGGTCTTGAGGGGTTTTTTGAGGTCGATGCGTCCGGCGTAGAGGATCGAGATCTCGATCCCGCGAAATT
AATACGACTCACTATAGGGGAATTGTGAGCGGATAACAATTCCCCTCTAGAAATAATTTTGTTTAACTTT
AAGAAGGAGATATACATATGGTGCCTTCATGTGGTCAACAAGGATCACGGAGACCTCTTGTTGTATGTGA
GCTTGGTGGGAATTATGAGGAAAGTTTTGCAGATGTTGACAAGCACCTTCTTGATTATTTCACGTTCAAA
GCGGTGAAGACTGTTTTGGCACAGTTGTCAGAGATGAACCCTGAGCAGTATTCCTGGTTTTATAACTTTG
TTGTGAGTAATAGACCTCAAGATAGCAAATACTTTGTGCGCCTGTTAGTGAAGGAAAGGCAAGAGCTTGG
TGAGAGGGTCATGGTAACTAGACTACATCTTTTCAACGCATGGGTGAAGAAGTACAACCATGCGCAGATG
CACAAGGCCATCTCAGAGCAGAACCTCGAGATTCTGAGGGAACGTCTCATCCAAACAGTGAAATTGACAT
CAGACGGGGATGACTTCGACAGGCCACCTTTGAGGGGCCAGTAATCGACCAGGCATTACTAGAGTCACAC
TCCGGTCGACCAGGCATTACTAGAGTCACACTCCGCTGAGCAATAACTAGCATAACCCCTTGGGGCCTCT
AAACGGGTCTTGAGGGGTTTTTTGAGGTCGATGCGTCCGGCGTAGAGGATCGAGATCTCGATCCCGCGAA
ATTAATACGACTCACTATAGGGGAATTGTGAGCGGATAACAATTCCCCTCTAGAAATAATTTTGTTTAAC
TTTAAGAAGGAGATATACATATGTTTGTGCCAGGTTTTGGGGAGAAGTCTCCAGAGCGGAAGGCGGCAGA
TTCCCTGCACAACTTCTTCACCTTTGTGGCTGTCAAGATTGTTATGTCGCAGCTCCAGGACTACAACAAG
GAAGGATATGAAGAGCTGAGCAGCTTTGTGGACCGGGTGTCCCTCAAAGATGGCGACCAGTTCTGTGCCG
CACTATTGCGGGAGTCTCCTCGTCACAAAGGCCTTGCTCTCCGCATCATGGAGGTTCGATCAGCGTACGC
TCGTCAGGATTTCGAGTGGGACAACTTGCAAGCGCTGGCCATGAAGCAAGTGGACGAGGCCAACACCAGC
CTGATGCGGAAATTCGTAGTAGAGACTACTACCTTCCAGGACCAGTGATTAATTAACCTAGGCTGCTGCC
ACCGCTGAGCAATAACTAGCATAACCCCTTGGGGCCTCTAAACGGGTCTTGAGGGGTTTTTTGCTGAAAC
CTCAGGCATTTGAGAAGCACACGGTCACACTGCTTCCGGTAGTCAATAAACCGGTAAACCAGCAATAGAC
ATAAGCGGCTATTTAACGACCCTGCCCTGAACCGACGACCGGGTCATCGTGGCCGGATCTTGCGGCCCCT
CGGCTTGAACGAATTGTTAGACATTATTTGCCGACTACCTTGGTGATCTCGCCTTTCACGTAGTGGACAA
ATTCTTCCAACTGATCTGCGCGCGAGGCCAAGCGATCTTCTTCTTGTCCAAGATAAGCCTGTCTAGCTTC
AAGTATGACGGGCTGATACTGGGCCGGCAGGCGCTCCATTGCCCAGTCGGCAGCGACATCCTTCGGCGCG
ATTTTGCCGGTTACTGCGCTGTACCAAATGCGGGACAACGTAAGCACTACATTTCGCTCATCGCCAGCCC
AGTCGGGCGGCGAGTTCCATAGCGTTAAGGTTTCATTTAGCGCCTCAAATAGATCCTGTTCAGGAACCGG
ATCAAAGAGTTCCTCCGCCGCTGGACCTACCAAGGCAACGCTATGTTCTCTTGCTTTTGTCAGCAAGATA
GCCAGATCAATGTCGATCGTGGCTGGCTCGAAGATACCTGCAAGAATGTCATTGCGCTGCCATTCTCCAA
ATTGCAGTTCGCGCTTAGCTGGATAACGCCACGGAATGATGTCGTCGTGCACAACAATGGTGACTTCTAC
AGCGCGGAGAATCTCGCTCTCTCCAGGGGAAGCCGAAGTTTCCAAAAGGTCGTTGATCAAAGCTCGCCGC
GTTGTTTCATCAAGCCTTACGGTCACCGTAACCAGCAAATCAATATCACTGTGTGGCTTCAGGCCGCCAT
CCACTGCGGAGCCGTACAAATGTACGGCCAGCAACGTCGGTTCGAGATGGCGCTCGATGACGCCAACTAC
CTCTGATAGTTGAGTCGATACTTCGGCGATCACCGCTTCCCTCATACTCTTCCTTTTTCAATATTATTGA
AGCATTTATCAGGGTTATTGTCTCATGAGCGGATACATATTTGAATGTATTTAGAAAAATAAACAAATAG
CTAGCTCACTCGGTCGCTACGCTCCGGGCGTGAGACTGCGGCGGGCGCTGCGGACACATACAAAGTTACC
CACAGATTCCGTGGATAAGCAGGGGACTAACATGTGAGGCAAAACAGCAGGGCCGCGCCGGTGGCGTTTT
TCCATAGGCTCCGCCCTCCTGCCAGAGTTCACATAAACAGACGCTTTTCCGGTGCATCTGTGGGAGCCGT
GAGGCTCAACCATGAATCTGACAGTACGGGCGAAACCCGACAGGACTTAAAGATCCCCACCGTTTCCGGC
GGGTCGCTCCCTCTTGCGCTCTCCTGTTCCGACCCTGCCGTTTACCGGATACCTGTTCCGCCTTTCTCCC
TTACGGGAAGTGTGGCGCTTTCTCATAGCTCACACACTGGTATCTCGGCTCGGTGTAGGTCGTTCGCTCC
AAGCTGGGCTGTAAGCAAGAACTCCCCGTTCAGCCCGACTGCTGCGCCTTATCCGGTAACTGTTCACTTG
AGTCCAACCCGGAAAAGCACGGTAAAACGCCACTGGCAGCAGCCATTGGTAACTGGGAGTTCGCAGAGGA
TTTGTTTAGCTAAACACGCGGTTGCTCTTGAAGTGTGCGCCAAAGTCCGGCTACACTGGAAGGACAGATT
TGGTTGCTGTGCTCTGCGAAAGCCAGTTACCACGGTTAAGCAGTTCCCCAACTGACTTAACCTTCGATCA
AACCACCTCCCCAGGTGGTTTTTTCGTTTACAGGGCAAAAGATTACGCGCAGAAAAAAAGGATCTCAAGA
AGATCCTTTGATCTTTTCTACTGAACCGCTCTAGATTTCAGTGCAATTTATCTCTTCAAATGTAGCACCT
GAAGTCAGCCCCATACGATATAAGTTGTAATTCTCATGTTAGTCATGCCCCGCGCCCACCGGAAGGAGCT
GACTGGGTTGAAGGCTCTCAAGGGCATCGGTCGAGATCCCGGTGCCTAATGAGTGAGCTAACTTACATTA
ATTGCGTTGCGCTCACTGCCCGCTTTCCAGTCGGGAAACCTGTCGTGCCAGCTGCATTAATGAATCGGCC
AACGCGCGGGGAGAGGCGGTTTGCGTATTGGGCGCCAGGGTGGTTTTTCTTTTCACCAGTGAGACGGGCA
ACAGCTGATTGCCCTTCACCGCCTGGCCCTGAGAGAGTTGCAGCAAGCGGTCCACGCTGGTTTGCCCCAG
CAGGCGAAAATCCTGTTTGATGGTGGTTAACGGCGGGATATAACATGAGCTGTCTTCGGTATCGTCGTAT
CCCACTACCGAGATGTCCGCACCAACGCGCAGCCCGGACTCGGTAATGGCGCGCATTGCGCCCAGCGCCA
TCTGATCGTTGGCAACCAGCATCGCAGTGGGAACGATGCCCTCATTCAGCATTTGCATGGTTTGTTGAAA
ACCGGACATGGCACTCCAGTCGCCTTCCCGTTCCGCTATCGGCTGAATTTGATTGCGAGTGAGATATTTA
TGCCAGCCAGCCAGACGCAGACGCGCCGAGACAGAACTTAATGGGCCCGCTAACAGCGCGATTTGCTGGT
GACCCAATGCGACCAGATGCTCCACGCCCAGTCGCGTACCGTCTTCATGGGAGAAAATAATACTGTTGAT
GGGTGTCTGGTCAGAGACATCAAGAAATAACGCCGGAACATTAGTGCAGGCAGCTTCCACAGCAATGGCA
TCCTGGTCATCCAGCGGATAGTTAATGATCAGCCCACTGACGCGTTGCGCGAGAAGATTGTGCACCGCCG
CTTTACAGGCTTCGACGCCGCTTCGTTCTACCATCGACACCACCACGCTGGCACCCAGTTGATCGGCGCG
AGATTTAATCGCCGCGACAATTTGCGACGGCGCGTGCAGGGCCAGACTGGAGGTGGCAACGCCAATCAGC
AACGACTGTTTGCCCGCCAGTTGTTGTGCCACGCGGTTGGGAATGTAATTCAGCTCCGCCATCGCCGCTT
CCACTTTTTCCCGCGTTTTCGCAGAAACGTGGCTGGCCTGGTTCACCACGCGGGAAACGGTCTGATAAGA
GACACCGGCATACTCTGCGACATCGTATAACGTTACTGGTTTCACATTCACCACCCTGAATTGACTCTCT
TCCGGGCGCTATCATGCCATACCGCGAAAGGTTTTGCGCCATTCGATGGTGTCCGGGATCTCGACGCTCT
CCCTTATGCGACTCCTGCATTAGGAAATTAATACGACTCACTATA
Features (pLannotate 1.2.2; 28 found; start..end, strand, type, name):
      3..27      +  protein_bind   lac operator: The lac repressor binds to the lac operator to inhibit transcription in E. coli. This inhibition can be relieved by adding lactose or isopropyl-β-D-thiogalactopyranoside (IPTG). lac repressor encoded by lacI
     42..64      +  RBS            RBS: efficient ribosome binding site from bacteriophage T7 gene 10 (Olins and Rangwala, 1989)
   1288..1335    +  terminator     T7 terminator: transcription terminator for bacteriophage T7 RNA polymerase
   1362..1380    +  promoter       T7 promoter: promoter for bacteriophage T7 RNA polymerase
   1381..1405    +  protein_bind   lac operator: The lac repressor binds to the lac operator to inhibit transcription in E. coli. This inhibition can be relieved by adding lactose or isopropyl-β-D-thiogalactopyranoside (IPTG). lac repressor encoded by lacI
   1420..1442    +  RBS            RBS: efficient ribosome binding site from bacteriophage T7 gene 10 (Olins and Rangwala, 1989)
   1471..1959    +  CDS            ATP1 (fragment): ATP1_ARATH - Also known as PDL1 From Arabidopsis thaliana (Mouse-ear cress).
   2004..2051    +  terminator     T7 terminator: transcription terminator for bacteriophage T7 RNA polymerase
   2100..2118    +  promoter       T7 promoter: promoter for bacteriophage T7 RNA polymerase
   2119..2143    +  protein_bind   lac operator: The lac repressor binds to the lac operator to inhibit transcription in E. coli. This inhibition can be relieved by adding lactose or isopropyl-β-D-thiogalactopyranoside (IPTG). lac repressor encoded by lacI
   2158..2180    +  RBS            RBS: efficient ribosome binding site from bacteriophage T7 gene 10 (Olins and Rangwala, 1989)
   2215..2595    +  CDS            RBCX2 (fragment): RBCX2_ARATH - Experimental evidence at protein level: Swiss-Prot protein existence level 1. Chaperone involved in RuBisCO assembly process. From Arabidopsis thaliana (Mouse-ear cress).
   2707..2754    +  terminator     T7 terminator: transcription terminator for bacteriophage T7 RNA polymerase
   2803..2821    +  promoter       T7 promoter: promoter for bacteriophage T7 RNA polymerase
   2822..2846    +  protein_bind   lac operator: The lac repressor binds to the lac operator to inhibit transcription in E. coli. This inhibition can be relieved by adding lactose or isopropyl-β-D-thiogalactopyranoside (IPTG). lac repressor encoded by lacI
   2861..2883    +  RBS            RBS: efficient ribosome binding site from bacteriophage T7 gene 10 (Olins and Rangwala, 1989)
   2891..3250    +  CDS            RBCX1 (fragment): RBCX1_ARATH - Experimental evidence at protein level: Swiss-Prot protein existence level 1. Chaperone involved in RuBisCO assembly process. From Arabidopsis thaliana (Mouse-ear cress).
   3281..3298    +  CDS            SET1 (fragment): solubility-enhancement tag derived from T7 phage gene 10B
   3306..3353    +  terminator     T7 terminator: transcription terminator for bacteriophage T7 RNA polymerase
   3524..4315    -  CDS            SmR: aminoglycoside adenylyltransferase (Murphy, 1985); aadA; confers resistance to spectinomycin and streptomycin
   4316..4407    -  promoter       AmpR promoter: bla
   4455..5193    -  rep_origin     CloDF13 ori: Plasmids containing the CloDF13 (CDF) origin of replication can be propagated in E. coli cells that contain additional plasmids with compatible origins.
   5290..5354    -  CDS            TcR (fragment): tetracycline efflux protein; tet; confers resistance to tetracycline
   5369..5390    -  protein_bind   CAP binding site: CAP binding activates transcription in the presence of cAMP. E. coli catabolite activator protein
   5403..6485    -  CDS            lacI: lac repressor; lacI; The lac repressor binds to the lac operator to inhibit transcription in E. coli. This inhibition can be relieved by adding lactose or isopropyl-β-D-thiogalactopyranoside (IPTG).
   6486..6563    -  promoter       lacI promoter: lacI
   6571..6606    -  CDS            TcR (fragment): tetracycline efflux protein; tet; confers resistance to tetracycline
   6609..2       +  promoter       T7 promoter (across the origin): promoter for bacteriophage T7 RNA polymerase
