[The description below was written by a language model from this plasmid's Addgene catalogue record and pLannotate feature annotations shown in this document.]
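Description:
pCDF_AaRaf1/Raf2/RbcX2/RbcX1 is a 6.6 kb bacterial expression plasmid built on the pCDFDuet-1 backbone and designed to co-produce four Rubisco assembly chaperones from the hornwort Anthoceros agrestis in E. coli. It replicates from the CloDF13 origin, which is compatible with other common plasmid origins, so it can be maintained alongside additional expression plasmids in the same cell. Selection is through the aadA (SmR) gene, which confers streptomycin and spectinomycin resistance. The backbone also carries lacI with its own promoter to supply lac repressor.

The payload consists of four tandem, same-orientation expression units. Each has its own T7 promoter, lac operator, T7 gene 10 ribosome binding site and T7 terminator, so every gene is transcribed independently by T7 RNA polymerase and is inducible with IPTG in a host that supplies that polymerase. In order, the units encode Rubisco accumulation factor 1 (Raf1), Rubisco accumulation factor 2 (Raf2), RbcX2 and RbcX1, each truncated at the N terminus to remove the chloroplast transit peptide so that the mature form is made in bacteria. The automated annotation leaves the Raf1 open reading frame unlabelled and labels the other three by homology to Arabidopsis proteins; the "ATP1/PDL1" hit lies where Raf2 is expected. Short tetracycline-resistance and SET1 fragments appear to be incidental matches rather than functional parts.

According to the depositor, the plasmid was derived from a five-gene parent by removing the A. agrestis BSD2 cassette. This suggests use as a chaperone-omission variant in a synthetic-biology system for studying hornwort Rubisco biogenesis, though the record does not spell out the partner plasmids.
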