Addgene plasmid #229514: pCDF_AaRaf1/Raf2/RbcX2/RbcX1
Purpose: Expresses Anthoceros agrestis chaperones: Raf1,Raf2,RbcX2,RbcX1
Depositing lab: Laura Gunn. Depositing organization: Cornell University. Publication: Unique biogenesis and kinetics of hornwort Rubiscos revealed by synthetic biology systems. Oh ZG, Robison TA, Loh DH, Ang WSL, Ng JZY, Li FW, Gunn LH. Mol Plant. 2024 Dec 2;17(12):1833-1849. doi: 10.1016/j.molp.2024.10.013. Epub 2024 Nov 2. PubMed 39491367.
Backbone
  Vector backbone: pCDFDuet-1
  Backbone manufacturer: Novagen
  Backbone size w/o insert (bp): 3781
  Total vector size (bp): 6625
  Vector type: Bacterial Expression
Growth in bacteria
  Bacterial resistance: Streptomycin, 50 μg/mL
  Growth temperature: 37°C
  Growth strain: DH5alpha
  Copy number: Unknown
Gene/Insert 1
  Gene/Insert name: Rubisco accumulation factor 1 (alt name: Raf1)
  Species: Anthoceros agrestis
  Insert size (bp): 1176
  Mutation: N terminus chloroplast transit peptide truncation
  Promoter: T7
  Cloning method: Unknown
  Sequencing primers: 5′ Not available
Gene/Insert 2
  Gene/Insert name: Rubisco accumulation factor 2 (alt name: Raf2)
  Species: Anthoceros agrestis
  Insert size (bp): 513
  Mutation: N terminus chloroplast transit peptide truncation
  Promoter: T7
  Cloning method: Unknown
  Sequencing primers: 5′ Not available
Gene/Insert 3
  Gene/Insert name: RbcX2
  Species: Anthoceros agrestis
  Insert size (bp): 447
  Mutation: N terminus chloroplast transit peptide truncation
  Promoter: T7
  Cloning method: Unknown
  Sequencing primers: 5′ Not available
Gene/Insert 4
  Gene/Insert name: RbcX1
  Species: Anthoceros agrestis
  Insert size (bp): 378
  Mutation: N terminus chloroplast transit peptide truncation
  Promoter: T7
  Cloning method: Unknown
  Sequencing primers: 5′ Not Available
Terms and licenses: Academic/Nonprofit Terms; Industry Terms: Not Available to Industry
Depositor comments: Removal of Anthoceros agrestis BSD2from pCDF_AaRaf1/Raf2/RbcX2/BSD2/RbcX1 was performed by Genscript.
How to cite: pCDF_AaRaf1/Raf2/RbcX2/RbcX1 was a gift from Laura Gunn (Addgene plasmid # 229514 ; http://n2t.net/addgene:229514 ; RRID:Addgene_229514)
